Addgene plasmid #178165: PARK7_Halo_C_allele
Purpose: Donor vector for endogenous tagging of human PARK7 at the C-terminus with halotag
Depositing lab: iPSC Neurodegenerative Disease Initiative (iNDI) & Michael Ward. Depositing organization: National Institute of Neurological Disorders and Strokes (NINDS).
Backbone
  Vector backbone: pUC57-BsaI-Free
  Vector type: Donor vector
Growth in bacteria
  Bacterial resistance: Ampicillin, 100 μg/mL
  Growth temperature: 37°C
  Growth strain: DH5alpha
  Copy number: High Copy
Gene/Insert
  Gene/Insert name: Halotag (alt name: PARK7)
  Species: H. sapiens (human)
  Entrez Gene: PARK7 (a.k.a. DJ-1, DJ1, GATD2, HEL-S-67p)
  Cloning method: Unknown
Terms and licenses: Academic/Nonprofit Terms; Industry Terms: Not Available to Industry
How to cite: PARK7_Halo_C_allele was a gift from iPSC Neurodegenerative Disease Initiative (iNDI) & Michael Ward (Addgene plasmid # 178165 ; http://n2t.net/addgene:178165 ; RRID:Addgene_178165)
