[The description below was written by a language model from this plasmid's Addgene catalogue record and pLannotate feature annotations shown in this document.]
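Description:
PARK7_Halo_C_allele is a homology-directed repair donor plasmid for tagging the endogenous human PARK7 (DJ-1) gene with HaloTag at its C-terminus. It is built on a pUC57-BsaI-Free cloning backbone and is not an expression vector. It is propagated in E. coli as a high-copy plasmid through the ColE1/pUC-type origin and selected with ampicillin through the bla gene and its own promoter. The other annotated bacterial elements are backbone remnants flanking the cloning site, with no role in the donor's function. These are the lac promoter, operator and CAP site, interrupted lacZα fragments, and partial lacI, bom and rop sequences.

The annotated payload starts with a short fragment of PARK7 coding sequence, corresponding to the C-terminal end of the protein. After a brief unannotated gap that may encode a linker, it is followed on the same strand by an open reading frame matched to the bacterial haloalkane dehalogenase dhaA. HaloTag was engineered from this enzyme family, so this match represents the tag itself. The unannotated stretches upstream of the PARK7 fragment and downstream of the tag presumably carry PARK7 genomic sequence serving as homology arms, although the feature table does not label them. No mammalian promoter, selection cassette or polyadenylation signal is annotated. This fits a design in which the integrated tag is expressed from the native PARK7 locus under its own regulation.

The record does not state the nuclease or guide RNA to be used with the donor. The resulting PARK7-HaloTag fusion can be covalently labelled with chloroalkane ligands for imaging, pulse-chase or pull-down studies. The donor was deposited by an iPSC neurodegenerative disease initiative.
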