Features (pLannotate 1.2.2; 13 found; start..end, strand, type, name):
     95..116     +  protein_bind   CAP binding site: CAP binding activates transcription in the presence of cAMP. E. coli catabolite activator protein
    131..161     +  promoter       lac promoter: promoter for the E. coli lac operon
    169..185     +  protein_bind   lac operator: The lac repressor binds to the lac operator to inhibit transcription in E. coli. This inhibition can be relieved by adding lactose or isopropyl-β-D-thiogalactopyranoside (IPTG). lac repressor encoded by lacI
    267..290     -  CDS            lacZα (fragment): LacZα fragment of β-galactosidase; lacZ fragment
    534..692     +  CDS            PARK7 (fragment): PARK7_HUMAN - Experimental evidence at protein level: Swiss-Prot protein existence level 1. Multifunctional protein with controversial molecular function which plays an important role in cell protection against oxidative stress and cell death acting as oxidative stress sensor and redox- sensitive chaperone and protease (PubMed:17015834, PubMed:20304780, PubMed:18711745, PubMed:12796482, PubMed:19229105, PubMed:25416785, PubMed:26995087, PubMed:28993701). It is involved in neuroprotective mechanisms like the stabilization of NFE2L2 and PINK1 proteins, male fertility as a positive regulator of a
    738..1613    +  CDS            dhaA: DHAA_PSEPV - Experimental evidence at protein level: Swiss-Prot protein existence level 1. Catalyzes hydrolytic cleavage of carbon-halogen bonds in halogenated aliphatic compounds, leading to the formation of the corresponding primary alcohols, halide ions and protons. Has a broad substrate specificity, as it is able to dehalogenate mono- and di- chlorinated and brominated alkanes (up to at least C10), and the two isomers of 1,3-dichloropropene to 3-chloroallyl alcohol; the highest activity was found with 1,2-dibromoethane, while no activity was observed with the analog 1,2-dichloroethane. Fro
   2087..2244    +  CDS            lacZα (fragment): LacZα fragment of β-galactosidase; lacZ fragment
   2250..2349    -  misc_feature   bom (fragment): basis of mobility region from pBR322
   2451..2486    -  CDS            rop (fragment): Rop protein, which maintains plasmids at low copy number; rop
   2581..2685    +  promoter       AmpR promoter: bla
   2686..3546    +  CDS            AmpR: β-lactamase; bla; confers resistance to ampicillin, carbenicillin, and related antibiotics
   3717..4305    +  rep_origin     ori: high-copy-number ColE1/pMB1/pBR322/pUC origin of replication
   4488..82      +  CDS            lacI (fragment) (across the origin): lac repressor; lacI; The lac repressor binds to the lac operator to inhibit transcription in E. coli. This inhibition can be relieved by adding lactose or isopropyl-β-D-thiogalactopyranoside (IPTG).
>Addgene plasmid #178165 | PARK7_Halo_C_allele | addgene full sequence | sequence record 349377 | Addgene NGS Result
GCAAACCGCCTCTCCCCGCGCGTTGGCCGATTCATTAATGCAGCTGGCACGACAGGTTTCCCGACTGGAA
AGCGGGCAGTGAGCGCAACGCAATTAATGTGAGTTAGCTCACTCATTAGGCACCCCAGGCTTTACACTTT
ATGCTTCCGGCTCGTATGTTGTGTGGAATTGTGAGCGGATAACAATTTCACACAGGAAACAGCTATGACC
ATGATTACGCCAAGCTTGCATGCAGGCCTCTGCAGTCGACGGGCCCGGGATCCGATGTTGTAAAACGACG
GCCAGTGAATTCGCATTTAACTCACGCATATTTGTTTCATTCTAACAGTGGTTTCTGTCACCCTTTGCTC
TGCACAGTTTTAAAAATACCTTTGTAGGGGGCTTCTAAGAGCTTGGAGTGCCTAGTAAATGTTTTTGAAT
GGTTAGCTACAGTGTTGGGTTTATATGCTGTAATAGTGAATTTAATTGGTAAGTAATCGTCTTTCTCGTC
ACATAGCCCATTAGGATGTCACCTTTTCTGTTTCTACTTTGCAGGTCATTACACCTACTCTGAGAATCGT
GTGGAAAAAGACGGCCTGATTCTTACAAGCCGGGGGCCTGGGACCAGCTTCGAGTTTGCGCTTGCAATTG
TTGAAGCCCTGAATGGCAAGGAGGTGGCGGCTCAAGTGAAGGCTCCACTTGTTCTTAAAGACGGTGGAGG
AGGTTCTGGAGGCGGTGGAAGTGGTGGCGGAGGTAGCGCCGAGATCGGCACCGGCTTTCCCTTCGATCCT
CACTACGTGGAAGTGCTGGGCGAGAGAATGCACTATGTGGACGTGGGCCCCAGAGATGGAACCCCTGTGC
TGTTTCTGCACGGCAACCCTACCAGCAGCTACGTGTGGCGGAACATCATCCCTCACGTGGCCCCTACACA
CAGATGTATCGCCCCTGACCTGATCGGCATGGGCAAGAGCGATAAGCCCGACCTGGGCTACTTCTTCGAC
GACCACGTGCGGTTCATGGACGCCTTTATTGAGGCCCTCGGCCTGGAAGAGGTGGTGCTGGTTATTCACG
ATTGGGGCAGCGCCCTGGGATTCCACTGGGCCAAGAGAAACCCCGAGAGAGTGAAGGGAATCGCCTTCAT
GGAATTCATCAGGCCCATTCCTACCTGGGACGAGTGGCCTGAGTTCGCCAGAGAGACATTCCAGGCCTTC
AGAACCACCGACGTGGGCAGAAAGCTGATCATCGACCAGAACGTGTTCATCGAGGGCACCCTGCCTATGG
GAGTCGTCAGACCACTGACCGAGGTGGAAATGGACCACTACAGAGAGCCCTTTCTGAACCCCGTGGACCG
GGAACCTCTTTGGAGATTCCCCAACGAGCTGCCCATTGCCGGCGAGCCTGCTAATATTGTGGCCCTGGTG
GAAGAGTACATGGACTGGCTGCATCAGAGCCCCGTGCCTAAGCTGCTGTTTTGGGGAACACCCGGCGTGC
TGATTCCTCCTGCTGAAGCTGCCAGACTGGCCAAGAGCCTGCCTAATTGCAAGGCCGTGGATATCGGCCC
TGGCCTGAATCTGCTGCAAGAGGACAACCCCGATCTGATCGGCTCCGAGATTGCCAGATGGCTGAGCACC
CTGGAAATCAGCGGATAAAGCAGCGAACTGCGACGATCACTTAGAGAAACAGGCCGTTAGGAATCCATTC
TCACTGTGTTCGCTCTAAACAAAACAGTGGTAGGTTAATGTGTTCAGAAGTCGCTGTCCTTACTACTTTT
GCGGAAGTATGGAAGTCACAACTACACAGAGATTTCTCAGCCTACAAATTGTGTCTATACATTTCTAAGC
CTTGTTTGCAGAATAAACAGGGCATTTAGCAAACTACTGATTGTTTCTTGTTTTGTCTCTCATTTCTTTT
GTGAAATTAAATTCCGTATCACCTTCATTTGCAGCTCTTAACTGTCCATATGGCACTGAAATAAAAGAAC
AGTGACCACATTTTACACAGCAAGGAGGAAAGGCATACAAACAGAATTTAAGAGGCTTGTGATTTTCTAA
GCTTGGCGTAATCATGGTCATAGCATCTAGATGCATTCGCGAGGTACCGAGCTCGAATTCACTGGCCGTC
GTTTTACAACGTCGTGACTGGGAAAACCCTGGCGTTACCCAACTTAATCGCCTTGCAGCACATCCCCCTT
TCGCCAGCTGGCGTAATAGCGAAGAGGCCCGCACCGATCGCCCTTCCCAACAGTTGCGCAGCCTGAATGG
CGAATGGCGCCTGATGCGGTATTTTCTCCTTACGCATCTGTGCGGTATTTCACACCGCATATGGTGCACT
CTCAGTACAATCTGCTCTGATGCCGCATAGTTAAGCCAGCCCCGACACCCGCCAACACCCGCTGACGCGC
CCTGACGGGCTTGTCTGCTCCCGGCATCCGCTTACAGACAAGCTGTGACCGTCTCCGGGAGCTGCATGTG
TCAGAGGTTTTCACCGTCATCACCGAAACGCGCGAGACGAAAGGGCCTCGTGATACGCCTATTTTTATAG
GTTAATGTCATGATAATAATGGTTTCTTAGACGTCAGGTGGCACTTTTCGGGGAAATGTGCGCGGAACCC
CTATTTGTTTATTTTTCTAAATACATTCAAATATGTATCCGCTCATGAGACAATAACCCTGATAAATGCT
TCAATAATATTGAAAAAGGAAGAGTATGAGTATTCAACATTTCCGTGTCGCCCTTATTCCCTTTTTTGCG
GCATTTTGCCTTCCTGTTTTTGCTCACCCAGAAACGCTGGTGAAAGTAAAAGATGCTGAAGATCAGTTGG
GTGCACGAGTGGGTTACATCGAACTGGATCTCAACAGCGGTAAGATCCTTGAGAGTTTTCGCCCCGAAGA
ACGTTTTCCAATGATGAGCACTTTTAAAGTTCTGCTATGTGGCGCGGTATTATCCCGTATTGACGCCGGG
CAAGAGCAACTCGGTCGCCGCATACACTATTCTCAGAATGACTTGGTTGAGTACTCACCAGTCACAGAAA
AGCATCTTACGGATGGCATGACAGTAAGAGAATTATGCAGTGCTGCCATAACCATGAGTGATAACACTGC
GGCCAACTTACTTCTGACAACGATCGGAGGACCGAAGGAGCTAACCGCTTTTTTGCACAACATGGGGGAT
CATGTAACTCGCCTTGATCGTTGGGAACCGGAGCTGAATGAAGCCATACCAAACGACGAGCGTGACACCA
CGATGCCTGTAGCAATGGCAACAACGTTGCGCAAACTATTAACTGGCGAACTACTTACTCTAGCTTCCCG
GCAACAATTAATAGACTGGATGGAGGCGGATAAAGTTGCAGGACCACTTCTGCGCTCGGCCCTTCCGGCT
GGCTGGTTTATTGCTGATAAATCTGGAGCCGGTGAGCGTGGATCTCGCGGTATCATTGCAGCACTGGGGC
CAGATGGTAAGCCCTCCCGTATCGTAGTTATCTACACGACGGGGAGTCAGGCAACTATGGATGAACGAAA
TAGACAGATCGCTGAGATAGGTGCCTCACTGATTAAGCATTGGTAACTGTCAGACCAAGTTTACTCATAT
ATACTTTAGATTGATTTAAAACTTCATTTTTAATTTAAAAGGATCTAGGTGAAGATCCTTTTTGATAATC
TCATGACCAAAATCCCTTAACGTGAGTTTTCGTTCCACTGAGCGTCAGACCCCGTAGAAAAGATCAAAGG
ATCTTCTTGAGATCCTTTTTTTCTGCGCGTAATCTGCTGCTTGCAAACAAAAAAACCACCGCTACCAGCG
GTGGTTTGTTTGCCGGATCAAGAGCTACCAACTCTTTTTCCGAAGGTAACTGGCTTCAGCAGAGCGCAGA
TACCAAATACTGTTCTTCTAGTGTAGCCGTAGTTAGGCCACCACTTCAAGAACTCTGTAGCACCGCCTAC
ATACCTCGCTCTGCTAATCCTGTTACCAGTGGCTGCTGCCAGTGGCGATAAGTCGTGTCTTACCGGGTTG
GACTCAAGACGATAGTTACCGGATAAGGCGCAGCGGTCGGGCTGAACGGGGGGTTCGTGCACACAGCCCA
GCTTGGAGCGAACGACCTACACCGAACTGAGATACCTACAGCGTGAGCTATGAGAAAGCGCCACGCTTCC
CGAAGGGAGAAAGGCGGACAGGTATCCGGTAAGCGGCAGGGTCGGAACAGGAGAGCGCACGAGGGAGCTT
CCAGGGGGAAACGCCTGGTATCTTTATAGTCCTGTCGGGTTTCGCCACCTCTGACTTGAGCGTCGATTTT
TGTGATGCTCGTCAGGGGGGCGGAGCCTATGGAAAAACGCCAGCAACGCGGCCTTTTTACGGTTCCTGGC
CTTTTGCTGGCCTTTTGCTCACATGTTCTTTCCTGCGTTATCCCCTGATTCTGTGGATAACCGTATTACC
GCCTTTGAGTGAGCTGATACCGCTCGCCGCAGCCGAACGACCGAGCGCAGCGAGTCAGTGAGCGAGGAAG
CGGAAGAGCGCCCAATAC
