>Addgene plasmid #178165 | PARK7_Halo_C_allele | depositor partial sequence | sequence record 345802 | insert
GCATTTAACTCACGCATATTTGTTTCATTCTAACAGTGGTTTCTGTCACCCTTTGCTCTGCACAGTTTTA
AAAATACCTTTGTAGGGGGCTTCTAAGAGCTTGGAGTGCCTAGTAAATGTTTTTGAATGGTTAGCTACAG
TGTTGGGTTTATATGCTGTAATAGTGAATTTAATTGGTAAGTAATCGTCTTTCTCGTCACATAGCCCATT
AGGATGTCACCTTTTCTGTTTCTACTTTGCAGGTCATTACACCTACTCTGAGAATCGTGTGGAAAAAGAC
GGCCTGATTCTTACAAGCCGGGGGCCTGGGACCAGCTTCGAGTTTGCGCTTGCAATTGTTGAAGCCCTGA
ATGGCAAGGAGGTGGCGGCTCAAGTGAAGGCTCCACTTGTTCTTAAAGACGGTGGAGGAGGTTCTGGAGG
CGGTGGAAGTGGTGGCGGAGGTAGCGCCGAGATCGGCACCGGCTTTCCCTTCGATCCTCACTACGTGGAA
GTGCTGGGCGAGAGAATGCACTATGTGGACGTGGGCCCCAGAGATGGAACCCCTGTGCTGTTTCTGCACG
GCAACCCTACCAGCAGCTACGTGTGGCGGAACATCATCCCTCACGTGGCCCCTACACACAGATGTATCGC
CCCTGACCTGATCGGCATGGGCAAGAGCGATAAGCCCGACCTGGGCTACTTCTTCGACGACCACGTGCGG
TTCATGGACGCCTTTATTGAGGCCCTCGGCCTGGAAGAGGTGGTGCTGGTTATTCACGATTGGGGCAGCG
CCCTGGGATTCCACTGGGCCAAGAGAAACCCCGAGAGAGTGAAGGGAATCGCCTTCATGGAATTCATCAG
GCCCATTCCTACCTGGGACGAGTGGCCTGAGTTCGCCAGAGAGACATTCCAGGCCTTCAGAACCACCGAC
GTGGGCAGAAAGCTGATCATCGACCAGAACGTGTTCATCGAGGGCACCCTGCCTATGGGAGTCGTCAGAC
CACTGACCGAGGTGGAAATGGACCACTACAGAGAGCCCTTTCTGAACCCCGTGGACCGGGAACCTCTTTG
GAGATTCCCCAACGAGCTGCCCATTGCCGGCGAGCCTGCTAATATTGTGGCCCTGGTGGAAGAGTACATG
GACTGGCTGCATCAGAGCCCCGTGCCTAAGCTGCTGTTTTGGGGAACACCCGGCGTGCTGATTCCTCCTG
CTGAAGCTGCCAGACTGGCCAAGAGCCTGCCTAATTGCAAGGCCGTGGATATCGGCCCTGGCCTGAATCT
GCTGCAAGAGGACAACCCCGATCTGATCGGCTCCGAGATTGCCAGATGGCTGAGCACCCTGGAAATCAGC
GGATAAAGCAGCGAACTGCGACGATCACTTAGAGAAACAGGCCGTTAGGAATCCATTCTCACTGTGTTCG
CTCTAAACAAAACAGTGGTAGGTTAATGTGTTCAGAAGTCGCTGTCCTTACTACTTTTGCGGAAGTATGG
AAGTCACAACTACACAGAGATTTCTCAGCCTACAAATTGTGTCTATACATTTCTAAGCCTTGTTTGCAGA
ATAAACAGGGCATTTAGCAAACTACTGATTGTTTCTTGTTTTGTCTCTCATTTCTTTTGTGAAATTAAAT
TCCGTATCACCTTCATTTGCAGCTCTTAACTGTCCATATGGCACTGAAATAAAAGAACAGTGACCACATT
TTACACAGCAAGGAGGAAAGGCATACAAACAGAATTTAAGAGGCTTGTGATTTTCT
